Addgene plasmid #216619: CTNNB1 - R376H in pENTR
Purpose: gateway cloning donor vector containing CTNNB1 ASD mutation
Depositing lab: Douglas Allan & Christopher Loewen. Depositing organization: University of British Columbia.
Backbone
  Vector backbone: pCR8-GW-TOPO
  Backbone manufacturer: GenScript
  Backbone size w/o insert (bp): 2800
  Vector type: Gateway Entry Plasmid
Growth in bacteria
  Bacterial resistance: Spectinomycin, 50 μg/mL
  Growth temperature: 37°C
  Growth strain: DH5alpha
  Copy number: High Copy
Gene/Insert
  Gene/Insert name: CTNNB1
  Species: H. sapiens (human)
  Insert size (bp): 2300
  Mutation: R376H
  Entrez Gene: CTNNB1 (a.k.a. CTNNB, EVR7, MRD19, NEDSDV, armadillo)
  Cloning method: Gibson Cloning
  Sequencing primers: 5′ M13 fwd; 3′ M13 rev
Terms and licenses: Academic/Nonprofit Terms; Industry Terms: Not Available to Industry
Depositor comments: insert contains a Kozak sequence that encodes a linker for cloning into N-terminal tagging pDEST vectors
How to cite: CTNNB1 - R376H in pENTR was a gift from Douglas Allan & Christopher Loewen (Addgene plasmid # 216619 ; http://n2t.net/addgene:216619 ; RRID:Addgene_216619)
