[The description below was written by a language model from this plasmid's Addgene catalogue record and pLannotate feature annotations shown in this document.]
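Description:
CTNNB1 - R376H in pENTR is a Gateway entry (donor) plasmid built on the pCR8-GW-TOPO backbone and carrying the human CTNNB1 open reading frame, which encodes β-catenin, a protein that acts both in cadherin-based cell–cell adhesion and as a transcriptional effector of Wnt signalling. The insert bears the R376H missense substitution, which the record describes as an autism spectrum disorder (ASD)-associated mutation. The sequenced plasmid is about 5.1 kb, consistent with a roughly 2.8 kb backbone plus a 2.3 kb insert introduced by Gibson assembly. It replicates in E. coli from a high-copy ColE1/pUC-type origin and is selected with spectinomycin through the aadA (SmR) aminoglycoside adenylyltransferase gene. This gene lies downstream of fragments of an integron Pc promoter and a gentamicin resistance gene. Short lacZα and lacI fragments and the rrnB T1 and T2 terminators are further backbone elements.

The CTNNB1 coding sequence is flanked by attL1 and attL2 sites, so an LR Clonase reaction can transfer it directionally into any attR-containing destination vector. The entry clone has no eukaryotic promoter of its own. The only annotated promoter near the insert is a T7 promoter just outside attL2, oriented back toward the cassette, so expression depends on the destination vector chosen. According to the depositor comments, the insert includes a Kozak sequence that also encodes a linker. This allows the ORF to be read in frame when moved into destination vectors that add an N-terminal tag. The construct serves as a shuttle for generating expression clones of this patient-associated β-catenin variant, although the record does not specify particular downstream assays or host systems.
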