Features (pLannotate 1.2.2; 12 found; start..end, strand, type, name):
     42..78      -  CDS            lacZα (fragment): LacZα fragment of β-galactosidase; lacZ fragment
     94..193     +  protein_bind   attL1: mutant version of attL; recombination site for the Gateway® LR reaction LR Clonase™
    202..2547    +  CDS            CTNNB1: protein involved both in cell-cell adhesion as part of the cadherin protein complex, and in gene transcription as part of the Wnt signaling pathway; CTNNB1; also known as catenin beta-1; related to Drosophila armadillo
   2551..2650    -  protein_bind   attL2: mutant version of attL; recombination site for the Gateway® LR reaction LR Clonase™
   2668..2686    -  promoter       T7 promoter: promoter for bacteriophage T7 RNA polymerase
   2876..2899    +  promoter       Pc promoter (fragment): intI1 (promoter lies within the coding sequence); class 1 integron promoter
   3075..3131    +  CDS            GmR (fragment): gentamycin acetyltransferase; aacC1; confers resistance to gentamycin
   3138..3929    +  CDS            SmR: aminoglycoside adenylyltransferase (Murphy, 1985); aadA; confers resistance to spectinomycin and streptomycin
   4022..4610    +  rep_origin     ori: high-copy-number ColE1/pMB1/pBR322/pUC origin of replication
   4793..4885    +  CDS            lacI (fragment): lac repressor; lacI; The lac repressor binds to the lac operator to inhibit transcription in E. coli. This inhibition can be relieved by adding lactose or isopropyl-β-D-thiogalactopyranoside (IPTG).
   4940..4967    -  terminator     rrnB T2 terminator: transcription terminator T2 from the E. coli rrnB gene
   5099..5142    +  terminator     rrnB T1 terminator: Escherichia coli rrnB; transcription terminator T1 from the E. coli rrnB gene
>Addgene plasmid #216619 | CTNNB1 - R376H in pENTR | addgene full sequence | sequence record 427250 | Addgene NGS Result
GCCTGGCAGTTCCCTACTCTCGCGTTAACGCTAGCATGGATGTTTTCCCAGTCACGACGTTGTAAAACGA
CGGCCAGTCTTAAGCTCGGGCCCCAAATAATGATTTTATTTTGACTGATAGTGACCTGTTCGTTGCAACA
AATTGATGAGCAATGCTTTTTTATAATGCCAACTTTGTACAAAAAAGCAGGCTCCGGCACCATGGCTACT
CAAGCTGATTTGATGGAGTTGGACATGGCCATGGAACCAGACAGAAAAGCGGCTGTTAGTCACTGGCAGC
AACAGTCTTACCTGGACTCTGGAATCCATTCTGGTGCCACTACCACAGCTCCTTCTCTGAGTGGTAAAGG
CAATCCTGAGGAAGAGGATGTGGATACCTCCCAAGTCCTGTATGAGTGGGAACAGGGATTTTCTCAGTCC
TTCACTCAAGAACAAGTAGCTGATATTGATGGACAGTATGCAATGACTCGAGCTCAGAGGGTACGAGCTG
CTATGTTCCCTGAGACATTAGATGAGGGCATGCAGATCCCATCTACACAGTTTGATGCTGCTCATCCCAC
TAATGTCCAGCGTTTGGCTGAACCATCACAGATGCTGAAACATGCAGTTGTAAACTTGATTAACTATCAA
GATGATGCAGAACTTGCCACACGTGCAATCCCTGAACTGACAAAACTGCTAAATGACGAGGACCAGGTGG
TGGTTAATAAGGCTGCAGTTATGGTCCATCAGCTTTCTAAAAAGGAAGCTTCCAGACACGCTATCATGCG
TTCTCCTCAGATGGTGTCTGCTATTGTACGTACCATGCAGAATACAAATGATGTAGAAACAGCTCGTTGT
ACCGCTGGGACCTTGCATAACCTTTCCCATCATCGTGAGGGCTTACTGGCCATCTTTAAGTCTGGAGGCA
TTCCTGCCCTGGTGAAAATGCTTGGTTCACCAGTGGATTCTGTGTTGTTTTATGCCATTACAACTCTCCA
CAACCTTTTATTACATCAAGAAGGAGCTAAAATGGCAGTGCGTTTAGCTGGTGGGCTGCAGAAAATGGTT
GCCTTGCTCAACAAAACAAATGTTAAATTCTTGGCTATTACGACAGACTGCCTTCAAATTTTAGCTTATG
GCAACCAAGAAAGCAAGCTCATCATACTGGCTAGTGGTGGACCCCAAGCTTTAGTAAATATAATGAGGAC
CTATACTTACGAAAAACTACTGTGGACCACAAGCAGAGTGCTGAAGGTGCTATCTGTCTGCTCTAGTAAT
AAGCCGGCTATTGTAGAAGCTGGTGGAATGCAAGCTTTAGGACTTCACCTGACAGATCCAAGTCAACATC
TTGTTCAGAACTGTCTTTGGACTCTCAGGAATCTTTCAGATGCTGCAACTAAACAGGAAGGGATGGAAGG
TCTCCTTGGGACTCTTGTTCAGCTTCTGGGTTCAGATGATATAAATGTGGTCACCTGTGCAGCTGGAATT
CTTTCTAACCTCACTTGCAATAATTATAAGAACAAGATGATGGTCTGCCAAGTGGGTGGTATAGAGGCTC
TTGTGCGTACTGTCCTTCGGGCTGGTGACAGGGAAGACATCACTGAGCCTGCCATCTGTGCTCTTCGTCA
TCTGACCAGCCGACACCAAGAAGCAGAGATGGCCCAGAATGCAGTTCGCCTTCACTATGGACTACCAGTT
GTGGTTAAGCTCTTACACCCACCATCCCACTGGCCTCTGATAAAGGCTACTGTTGGATTGATTCGAAATC
TTGCCCTTTGTCCCGCAAATCATGCACCTTTGCGTGAGCAGGGTGCCATTCCACGACTAGTTCAGTTGCT
TGTTCGTGCACATCAGGATACCCAGCGCCGTACGTCCATGGGTGGGACACAGCAGCAATTTGTGGAGGGG
GTCCGCATGGAAGAAATAGTTGAAGGTTGTACCGGAGCCCTTCACATCCTAGCTCGGGATGTTCACAACC
GAATTGTTATCAGAGGACTAAATACCATTCCATTGTTTGTGCAGCTGCTTTATTCTCCCATTGAAAACAT
CCAAAGAGTAGCTGCAGGGGTCCTCTGTGAACTTGCTCAGGACAAGGAAGCTGCAGAAGCTATTGAAGCT
GAGGGAGCCACAGCTCCTCTGACAGAGTTACTTCACTCTAGGAATGAAGGTGTGGCGACATATGCAGCTG
CTGTTTTGTTCCGAATGTCTGAGGACAAGCCACAAGATTACAAGAAACGGCTTTCAGTTGAGCTGACCAG
CTCTCTCTTCAGAACAGAGCCAATGGCTTGGAATGAGACTGCTGATCTTGGACTTGATATTGGTGCCCAG
GGAGAACCCCTTGGATATCGCCAGGATGATCCTAGCTATCGTTCTTTTCACTCTGGTGGATATGGCCAGG
ATGCCTTGGGTATGGACCCCATGATGGAACATGAGATGGGTGGCCACCACCCTGGTGCTGACTATCCAGT
TGATGGGCTGCCAGATCTGGGGCATGCCCAGGACCTCATGGATGGGCTGCCTCCAGGTGACAGCAATCAG
CTGGCCTGGTTTGATACTGACCTGTAATAGACCCAGCTTTCTTGTACAAAGTTGGCATTATAAAAAATAA
TTGCTCATCAATTTGTTGCAACGAACAGGTCACTATCAGTCAAAATAAAATCATTATTTGCCATCCAGCT
GATATCCCCTATAGTGAGTCGTATTACATGGTCATAGCTGTTTCCTGGCAGCTCTGGCCCGTGTCTCAAA
ATCTCTGATGTTACATTGCACAAGATAAAAATATATCATCATGCCTCCTCTAGACCAGCCAGGACAGAAA
TGCCTCGACTTCGCTGCTACCCAAGGTTGCCGGGTGACGCACACCGTGGAAACGGATGAAGGCACGAACC
CAGTGGACATAAGCCTGTTCGGTTCGTAAGCTGTAATGCAAGTAGCGTATGCGCTCACGCAACTGGTCCA
GAACCTTGACCGAACGCAGCGGTGGTAACGGCGCAGTGGCGGTTTTCATGGCTTGTTATGACTGTTTTTT
TGGGGTACAGTCTATGCCTCGGGCATCCAAGCAGCAAGCGCGTTACGCCGTGGGTCGATGTTTGATGTTA
TGGAGCAGCAACGATGTTACGCAGCAGGGCAGTCGCCCTAAAACAAAGTTAAACATTATGAGGGAAGCGG
TGATCGCCGAAGTATCGACTCAACTATCAGAGGTAGTTGGCGTCATCGAGCGCCATCTCGAACCGACGTT
GCTGGCCGTACATTTGTACGGCTCCGCAGTGGATGGCGGCCTGAAGCCACACAGTGATATTGATTTGCTG
GTTACGGTGACCGTAAGGCTTGATGAAACAACGCGGCGAGCTTTGATCAACGACCTTTTGGAAACTTCGG
CTTCCCCTGGAGAGAGCGAGATTCTCCGCGCTGTAGAAGTCACCATTGTTGTGCACGACGACATCATTCC
GTGGCGTTATCCAGCTAAGCGCGAACTGCAATTTGGAGAATGGCAGCGCAATGACATTCTTGCAGGTATC
TTCGAGCCAGCCACGATCGACATTGATCTGGCTATCTTGCTGACAAAAGCAAGAGAACATAGCGTTGCCT
TGGTAGGTCCAGCGGCGGAGGAACTCTTTGATCCGGTTCCTGAACAGGATCTATTTGAGGCGCTAAATGA
AACCTTAACGCTATGGAACTCGCCGCCCGACTGGGCTGGCGATGAGCGAAATGTAGTGCTTACGTTGTCC
CGCATTTGGTACAGCGCAGTAACCGGCAAAATCGCGCCGAAGGATGTCGCTGCCGACTGGGCAATGGAGC
GCCTGCCGGCCCAGTATCAGCCCGTCATACTTGAAGCTAGACAGGCTTATCTTGGACAAGAAGAAGATCG
CTTGGCCTCGCGCGCAGATCAGTTGGAAGAATTTGTCCACTACGTGAAAGGCGAGATCACCAAGGTAGTC
GGCAAATAACCCTCGAGCCACCCATGACCAAAATCCCTTAACGTGAGTTACGCGTCGTTCCACTGAGCGT
CAGACCCCGTAGAAAAGATCAAAGGATCTTCTTGAGATCCTTTTTTTCTGCGCGTAATCTGCTGCTTGCA
AACAAAAAAACCACCGCTACCAGCGGTGGTTTGTTTGCCGGATCAAGAGCTACCAACTCTTTTTCCGAAG
GTAACTGGCTTCAGCAGAGCGCAGATACCAAATACTGTTCTTCTAGTGTAGCCGTAGTTAGGCCACCACT
TCAAGAACTCTGTAGCACCGCCTACATACCTCGCTCTGCTAATCCTGTTACCAGTGGCTGCTGCCAGTGG
CGATAAGTCGTGTCTTACCGGGTTGGACTCAAGACGATAGTTACCGGATAAGGCGCAGCGGTCGGGCTGA
ACGGGGGGTTCGTGCACACAGCCCAGCTTGGAGCGAACGACCTACACCGAACTGAGATACCTACAGCGTG
AGCTATGAGAAAGCGCCACGCTTCCCGAAGGGAGAAAGGCGGACAGGTATCCGGTAAGCGGCAGGGTCGG
AACAGGAGAGCGCACGAGGGAGCTTCCAGGGGGAAACGCCTGGTATCTTTATAGTCCTGTCGGGTTTCGC
CACCTCTGACTTGAGCGTCGATTTTTGTGATGCTCGTCAGGGGGGCGGAGCCTATGGAAAAACGCCAGCA
ACGCGGCCTTTTTACGGTTCCTGGCCTTTTGCTGGCCTTTTGCTCACATGTTCTTTCCTGCGTTATCCCC
TGATTCTGTGGATAACCGTATTACCGCCTTTGAGTGAGCTGATACCGCTCGCCGCAGCCGAACGACCGAG
CGCAGCGAGTCAGTGAGCGAGGAAGCGGAAGAGCGCCCAATACGCAAACCGCCTCTCCCCGCGCGTTGGC
CGATTCATTAATGCAGCTGGCACGACAGGTTTCCCGACTGGAAAGCGGGCAGTGAGCGCAACGCAATTAA
TACGCGTACCGCTAGCCAGGAAGAGTTTGTAGAAACGCAAAAAGGCCATCCGTCAGGATGGCCTTCTGCT
TAGTTTGATGCCTGGCAGTTTATGGCGGGCGTCCTGCCCGCCACCCTCCGGGCCGTTGCTTCACAACGTT
CAAATCCGCTCCCGGCGGATTTGTCCTACTCAGGAGAGCGTTCACCGACAAACAACAGATAAAACGAAAG
GCCCAGTCTTCCGACTGAGCCTTTCGTTTTATTTGAT
